>Addgene plasmid #148814 | pnEA-NpM-ScEap1p_123-150-GB1_AG | depositor full sequence | sequence record 291262 | Full Sequence
TTCTTGAAGACGAAAGGGCCTCGTGATACGCCTATTTTTATAGGTTAATGTCATGATAATAATGGTTTCT
TAGACGTCAGGTGGCACTTTTCGGGGAAATGTGCGCGGAACCCCTATTTGTTTATTTTTCTAAATACATT
CAAATATGTATCCGCTCATGAGACAATAACCCTGATAAATGCTTCAATAATATTGAAAAAGGAAGAGTAT
GAGTATTCAACATTTCCGTGTCGCCCTTATTCCCTTTTTTGCGGCATTTTGCCTTCCTGTTTTTGCTCAC
CCAGAAACGCTGGTGAAAGTAAAAGATGCTGAAGATCAGTTGGGTGCACGAGTGGGTTACATCGAACTGG
ATCTCAACAGCGGTAAGATCCTTGAGAGTTTTCGCCCCGAAGAACGTTTTCCAATGATGAGCACTTTTAA
AGTTCTGCTATGTGGCGCGGTATTATCCCGTGTTGACGCCGGGCAAGAGCAACTCGGTCGCCGCATACAC
TATTCTCAGAATGACTTGGTTGAGTACTCACCAGTCACAGAAAAGCATCTTACGGATGGCATGACAGTAA
GAGAATTATGCAGTGCTGCCATAACCATGAGTGATAACACTGCGGCCAACTTACTTCTGACAACGATCGG
AGGACCGAAGGAGCTAACCGCTTTTTTGCACAACATGGGGGATCATGTAACTCGCCTTGATCGTTGGGAA
CCGGAGCTGAATGAAGCCATACCAAACGACGAGCGTGACACCACGATGCCTGCAGCAATGGCAACAACGT
TGCGCAAACTATTAACTGGCGAACTACTTACTCTAGCTTCCCGGCAACAATTAATAGACTGGATGGAGGC
GGATAAAGTTGCAGGACCACTTCTGCGCTCGGCCCTTCCGGCTGGCTGGTTTATTGCTGATAAATCTGGA
GCCGGTGAGCGTGGGTCTCGCGGTATCATTGCAGCACTGGGGCCAGATGGTAAGCCCTCCCGTATCGTAG
TTATCTACACGACGGGGAGTCAGGCAACTATGGATGAACGAAATAGACAGATCGCTGAGATAGGTGCCTC
ACTGATTAAGCATTGGTAACTGTCAGACCAAGTTTACTCATATATACTTTAGATTGATTTAAAACTTCAT
TTTTAATTTAAAAGGATCTAGGTGAAGATCCTTTTTGATAATCTCATGACCAAAATCCCTTAACGTGAGT
TTTCGTTCCACTGAGCGTCAGACCCCGTAGAAAAGATCAAAGGATCTTCTTGAGATCCTTTTTTTCTGCG
CGTAATCTGCTGCTTGCAAACAAAAAAACCACCGCTACCAGCGGTGGTTTGTTTGCCGGATCAAGAGCTA
CCAACTCTTTTTCCGAAGGTAACTGGCTTCAGCAGAGCGCAGATACCAAATACTGTCCTTCTAGTGTAGC
CGTAGTTAGGCCACCACTTCAAGAACTCTGTAGCACCGCCTACATACCTCGCTCTGCTAATCCTGTTACC
AGTGGCTGCTGCCAGTGGCGATAAGTCGTGTCTTACCGGGTTGGACTCAAGACGATAGTTACCGGATAAG
GCGCAGCGGTCGGGCTGAACGGGGGGTTCGTGCACACAGCCCAGCTTGGAGCGAACGACCTACACCGAAC
TGAGATACCTACAGCGTGAGCTATGAGAAAGCGCCACGCTTCCCGAAGGGAGAAAGGCGGACAGGTATCC
GGTAAGCGGCAGGGTCGGAACAGGAGAGCGCACGAGGGAGCTTCCAGGGGGAAACGCCTGGTATCTTTAT
AGTCCTGTCGGGTTTCGCCACCTCTGACTTGAGCGTCGATTTTTGTGATGCTCGTCAGGGGGGCGGAGCC
TATGGAAAAACGCCAGCAACGCGGCCTTTTTACGGTTCCTGGCCTTTTGCTGGCCTTTTGCTCACATGTT
CTTTCCTGCGTTATCCCCTGATTCTGTGGATAACCGTATTACCGCCTTTGAGTGAGCTGATACCGCTCGC
CGCAGCCGAACGACCGAGCGCAGCGAGTCAGTGAGCGAGGAAGCGGAAGAGCGCCTGATGCGGTATTTTC
TCCTTACGCATCTGTGCGGTATTTCACACCGCATATATGGTGCACTCTCAGTACAATCTGCTCTGATGCC
GCATAGTTAAGCCAGTATACACTCCGCTATCGCTACGTGACTGGGTCATGGCTGCGCCCCGACACCCGCC
AACACCCGCTGACGCGCCCTGACGGGCTTGTCTGCTCCCGGCATCCGCTTACAGACAAGCTGTGACCGTC
TCCGGGAGCTGCATGTGTCAGAGGTTTTCACCGTCATCACCGAAACGCGCGAGGCAGCTGCGGTAAAGCT
CATCAGCGTGGTCGTGAAGCGATTCACAGATGTCTGCCTGTTCATCCGCGTCCAGCTCGTTGAGTTTCTC
CAGAAGCGTTAATGTCTGGCTTCTGATAAAGCGGGCCATGTTAAGGGCGGTTTTTTCCTGTTTGGTCACT
GATGCCTCCGTGTAAGGGGGATTTCTGTTCATGGGGGTAATGATACCGATGAAACGAGAGAGGATGCTCA
CGATACGGGTTACTGATGATGAACATGCCCGGTTACTGGAACGTTGTGAGGGTAAACAACTGGCGGTATG
GATGCGGCGGGACCAGAGAAAAATCACTCAGGGTCAATGCCAGCGCTTCGTTAATACAGATGTAGGTGTT
CCACAGGGTAGCCAGCAGCATCCTGCGATGCAGATCCGGAACATAATGGTGCAGGGCGCTGACTTCCGCG
TTTCCAGACTTTACGAAACACGGAAACCGAAGACCATTCATGTTGTTGCTCAGGTCGCAGACGTTTTGCA
GCAGCAGTCGCTTCACGTTCGCTCGCGTATCGGTGATTCATTCTGCTAACCAGTAAGGCAACCCCGCCAG
CCTAGCCGGGTCCTCAACGACAGGAGCACGATCATGCGCACCCGTGGCCAGGACCCAACGCTGCCCGAGA
TGCGCCGCGTGCGGCTGCTGGAGATGGCGGACGCGATGGATATGTTCTGCCAAGGGTTGGTTTGCGCATT
CACAGTTCTCCGCAAGAATTGATTGGCTCCAATTCTTGGAGTGGTGAATCCGTTAGCGAGGTGCCGCCGG
CTTCCATTCAGGTCGAGGTGGCCCGGCTCCATGCACCGCGACGCAACGCGGGGAGGCAGACAAGGTATAG
GGCGGCGCCTACAATCCATGCCAACCCGTTCCATGTGCTCGCCGAGGCGGCATAAATCGCCGTGACGATC
AGCGGTCCAGTGATCGAAGTTAGGCTGGTAAGAGCCGCGAGCGATCCTTGAAGCTGTCCCTGATGGTCGT
CATCTACCTGCCTGGACAGCATGGCCTGCAACGCGGGCATCCCGATGCCGCCGGAAGCGAGAAGAATCAT
AATGGGGAAGGCCATCCAGCCTCGCGTCGCGAACGCCAGCAAGACGTAGCCCAGCGCGTCGGCCGCCATG
CCGGCGATAATGGCCTGCTTCTCGCCGAAACGTTTGGTGGCGGGACCAGTGACGAAGGCTTGAGCGAGGG
CGTGCAAGATTCCGAATACCGCAAGCGACAGGCCGATCATCGTCGCGCTCCAGCGAAAGCGGTCCTCGCC
GAAAATGACCCAGAGCGCTGCCGGCACCTGTCCTACGAGTTGCATGATAAAGAAGACAGTCATAAGTGCG
GCGACGATAGTCATGCCCCGCGCCCACCGGAAGGAGCTGACTGGGTTGAAGGCTCTCAAGGGCATCGGTC
GAGATCCCGGTGCCTAATGAGTGAGCTAACTTACATTAATTGCGTTGCGCTCACTGCCCGCTTTCCAGTC
GGGAAACCTGTCGTGCCAGCTGCATTAATGAATCGGCCAACGCGCGGGGAGAGGCGGTTTGCGTATTGGG
CGCCAGGGTGGTTTTTCTTTTCACCAGTGAGACGGGCAACAGCTGATTGCCCTTCACCGCCTGGCCCTGA
GAGAGTTGCAGCAAGCGGTCCACGCTGGTTTGCCCCAGCAGGCGAAAATCCTGTTTGATGGTGGTTAACG
GCGGGATATAACATGAGCTGTCTTCGGTATCGTCGTATCCCACTACCGAGATATCCGCACCAACGCGCAG
CCCGGACTCGGTAATGGCGCGCATTGCGCCCAGCGCCATCTGATCGTTGGCAACCAGCATCGCAGTGGGA
ACGATGCCCTCATTCAGCATTTGCATGGTTTGTTGAAAACCGGACATGGCACTCCAGTCGCCTTCCCGTT
CCGCTATCGGCTGAATTTGATTGCGAGTGAGATATTTATGCCAGCCAGCCAGACGCAGACGCGCCGAGAC
AGAACTTAATGGGCCCGCTAACAGCGCGATTTGCTGGTGACCCAATGCGACCAGATGCTCCACGCCCAGT
CGCGTACCGTCTTCATGGGAGAAAATAATACTGTTGATGGGTGTCTGGTCAGAGACATCAAGAAATAACG
CCGGAACATTAGTGCAGGCAGCTTCCACAGCAATGGCATCCTGGTCATCCAGCGGATAGTTAATGATCAG
CCCACTGACGCGTTGCGCGAGAAGATTGTGCACCGCCGCTTTACAGGCTTCGACGCCGCTTCGTTCTACC
ATCGACACCACCACGCTGGCACCCAGTTGATCGGCGCGAGATTTAATCGCCGCGACAATTTGCGACGGCG
CGTGCAGGGCCAGACTGGAGGTGGCAACGCCAATCAGCAACGACTGTTTGCCCGCCAGTTGTTGTGCCAC
GCGGTTGGGAATGTAATTCAGCTCCGCCATCGCCGCTTCCACTTTTTCCCGCGTTTTCGCAGAAACGTGG
CTGGCCTGGTTCACCACGCGGGAAACGGTCTGATAAGAGACACCGGCATACTCTGCGACATCGTATAACG
TTACTGGTTTCACATTCACCACCCTGAATTGACTCTCTTCCGGGCGCTATCATGCCATACCGCGAAAGGT
TTTGCGCCATTCGATGGTGTCCGGGATCTCGACGCTCTCCCTTATGCGACTCCTGCATTAGGAAGCAGCC
CAGTAGTAGGTTGAGGCCGTTGAGCACCGCCGCCGCAAGGAATGGTGCATGCAAGGAGATGGCGCCCAAC
AGTCCCCCGGCCACGGGGCCTGCCACCATACCCACGCCGAAACAAGCGCTCATGAGCCCGAAGTGGCGAG
CCCGATCTTCCCCATCGGTGATGTCGGCGATATAGGCGCCAGCAACCGCACCTGTGGCGCCGGTGATGCC
GGCCACGATGCGTCCGGCGTAGAGGATCGAGATCTCGATCCCGCGAAATTAATACGACTCACTATAGGGG
AATTGTGAGCGGATAACAATTCCCCACTAGTAATAATTTTGTTTAACTTTAAGAAGGAGATATACCATGG
AAACTGAAGAAGGTAAACTGGTAATCTGGATTAACGGCGATAAAGGCTATAACGGTCTCGCTGAAGTCGG
TAAGAAATTCGAGAAAGATACCGGAATTAAAGTCACCGTTGAGCATCCGGATAAACTGGAAGAGAAATTC
CCACAGGTTGCGGCAACTGGCGATGGCCCTGACATTATCTTCTGGGCACACGACCGCTTTGGTGGCTACG
CTCAATCTGGCCTGTTGGCTGAAATCACCCCGGACAAAGCGTTCCAGGACAAGCTGTATCCGTTTACCTG
GGATGCCGTACGTTACAACGGCAAGCTGATTGCTTACCCGATCGCTGTTGAAGCGTTATCGCTGATTTAT
AACAAAGACCTGCTGCCGAACCCGCCAAAAACCTGGGAAGAGATCCCGGCGCTGGATAAAGAACTGAAAG
CGAAAGGTAAGAGCGCCCTGATGTTCAACCTGCAAGAACCGTACTTCACCTGGCCGCTGATTGCTGCTGA
CGGGGGTTATGCGTTCAAGTATGAAAACGGCAAGTACGACATTAAAGACGTGGGCGTGGATAACGCTGGC
GCGAAAGCGGGTCTGACCTTCCTGGTTGACCTGATTAAAAACAAACACATGAATGCAGACACCGATTACT
CCATCGCAGAAGCTGCCTTTAATAAAGGCGAAACAGCGATGACCATCAACGGCCCGTGGGCATGGTCCAA
CATCGACACCAGCAAAGTGAATTATGGTGTAACGGTACTGCCGACCTTCAAGGGTCAACCATCCAAACCG
TTCGTTGGCGTGCTGAGCGCAGGTATTAACGCCGCCAGTCCGAACAAAGAGCTGGCAAAAGAGTTCCTCG
AAAACTATCTGCTGACTGATGAAGGTCTGGAAGCGGTTAATAAAGACAAACCGCTGGGTGCCGTAGCGCT
GAAGTCTTACGAGGAAGAGTTGGCGAAAGATCCACGTATTGCCGCCACGATGGAAAACGCCCAGAAAGGT
GAAATCATGCCGAACATCCCGCAGATGTCCGCTTTCTGGTATGCCGTGCGTACTGCGGTGATCAACGCCG
CCAGCGGTCGTCAGACTGTCGATGAAGCCCTTAAAGACGCGCAGACTGGTACCGGCAGCGGCCTGGAAGT
TCTGTTCCAGGGGCCCCATATGAGCGCAAGCTATGAAGAAGATCCGCTGATTAGCGAACTGGTTCGTAGC
CTGCCGAAACGTAAATTTTGGCGTCTGCGTATGGGTGGATCCTCTAGAGCTAGCGGCATGCAGTACAAAC
TTATCCTGAACGGTAAAACCCTGAAAGGTGAAACCACCACCGAAGCTGTTGACGCTGCTACCGCGGAAAA
AGTTTTCAAACAGTACGCTAACGACAACGGTGTTGACGGTGAATGGACCTACGACGACGCTACCAAAACC
TACACCGTAACGGAATGAGTTGGCTGCTGCCACCCGCTGAGCAATAACTAGCATAACCCCTTGGGGCCTC
TAAACGGGTCTTGAGGGGTTTTTTGCTGAAAGGAGGAACTATATCCGGATATCCCGCAAGAGGCCCGGCA
GTACCGGCATAACCAAGCCTATGCCTACAGCATCCAGGGTGACGGTGCCGAGGATGACGATGAGCGCATT
GTTAGATTTCATACACGGTGCCTGACTGCGTTAGCAATTTAACTGTGATAAACTACCGCATTAAAGCTTA
TCGATGATAAGCTGTCAAACATGAGAA
Features (pLannotate 1.2.2; 21 found; start..end, strand, type, name):
    104..208     +  promoter       AmpR promoter: bla
    209..1069    +  CDS            AmpR: β-lactamase; bla; confers resistance to ampicillin, carbenicillin, and related antibiotics
   1240..1828    +  rep_origin     ori: high-copy-number ColE1/pMB1/pBR322/pUC origin of replication
   2014..2156    -  misc_feature   bom: basis of mobility region from pBR322
   2258..2449    -  CDS            rop: Rop protein, which maintains plasmids at low copy number; rop
   2466..2846    +  CDS            YPB1_ECOLX: Protein predicted: Swiss-Prot protein existence level 4. From Escherichia coli.
   3088..3712    -  CDS            TcR (fragment): tetracycline efflux protein; tet; confers resistance to tetracycline
   3727..3748    -  protein_bind   CAP binding site: CAP binding activates transcription in the presence of cAMP. E. coli catabolite activator protein
   3761..4843    -  CDS            lacI: lac repressor; lacI; The lac repressor binds to the lac operator to inhibit transcription in E. coli. This inhibition can be relieved by adding lactose or isopropyl-β-D-thiogalactopyranoside (IPTG).
   4844..4921    -  promoter       lacI promoter: lacI
   4929..5208    -  CDS            TcR (fragment): tetracycline efflux protein; tet; confers resistance to tetracycline
   5230..5248    +  promoter       T7 promoter: promoter for bacteriophage T7 RNA polymerase
   5249..5273    +  protein_bind   lac operator: The lac repressor binds to the lac operator to inhibit transcription in E. coli. This inhibition can be relieved by adding lactose or isopropyl-β-D-thiogalactopyranoside (IPTG). lac repressor encoded by lacI
   5288..5310    +  RBS            RBS: efficient ribosome binding site from bacteriophage T7 gene 10 (Olins and Rangwala, 1989)
   5321..6417    +  CDS            MBP (fragment): maltose binding protein from E. coli; malE (mutated); This version of the gene does not encode a signal sequence, so MBP will remain in the cytosol.
   6463..6546    +  CDS            EAP1 (fragment): EAP1_YEAST - Experimental evidence at protein level: Swiss-Prot protein existence level 1. Can regulate translation through binding to eIF4E. Competes with eIF4G and p20 for binding to eIF4E in vivo and inhibits cap- dependent translation in vitro. Plays a role in cell growth and is implicated in the TOR signaling cascade. Functions independently of eIF4E to maintain genetic stability and to attenuate GCN4 translation upon TOR inactivation. From Saccharomyces cerevisiae (strain ATCC 204508 / S288c) (Baker's yeast).
   6574..6731    +  CDS            GB1 (fragment): B1 domain of Streptococcal protein G effective as a solubilizing fusion partner (Cheng and Patel, 2004)
   6736..6754    +  CDS            SET1 (fragment): solubility-enhancement tag derived from T7 phage gene 10B
   6768..6815    +  terminator     T7 terminator: transcription terminator for bacteriophage T7 RNA polymerase
   6838..6942    -  CDS            TcR (fragment): tetracycline efflux protein; tet; confers resistance to tetracycline
   6990..7018    -  promoter       tet promoter: E. coli promoter for tetracycline efflux protein gene
