[The description below was written by a language model from this plasmid's Addgene catalogue record and pLannotate feature annotations shown in this document.]
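Description:
pnEA-NpM-ScEap1p_123-150-GB1_AG is a 7,027 nt bacterial expression plasmid for producing a short fragment of the Saccharomyces cerevisiae protein Eap1p (EAP1/YKL204W), residues 123–150, in E. coli. The catalogue lists the backbone as unknown, but the annotated features show a pBR322-derived, pET-like architecture: a ColE1/pMB1-type origin accompanied by the bom mobility region and the rop gene, which keeps copy number low (consistent with the "low copy" entry), and an ampicillin resistance gene (bla) with its own promoter for selection. Several remnants of the tetracycline resistance gene and its promoter are present but interrupted by the lacI and expression cassettes, so they are vestigial rather than functional markers.

The expression cassette is driven by a T7 promoter followed by a lac operator and the phage T7 gene 10 ribosome binding site, with a plasmid-borne lacI gene supplying repressor. Expression therefore requires a host providing T7 RNA polymerase and is inducible with IPTG. The open reading frame begins with a signal-sequence-less maltose binding protein (cytosolic MBP) at the N-terminus, followed by the Eap1p fragment, then the B1 domain of streptococcal protein G (GB1) as a C-terminal solubility partner; a very short match to a T7 gene 10B-derived solubility tag lies just before the T7 terminator. The insert derives from a synthetic EAP1 gene codon-optimised for E. coli.

Eap1p is an eIF4E-binding protein that competes with eIF4G and inhibits cap-dependent translation. Flanking such a small peptide with MBP and GB1 helps keep it soluble and stable for purification. The associated work concerns structural motifs governing eIF4E binding in yeast, which suggests use in binding or structural studies. The depositor sequence may be theoretical rather than fully verified.
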