Addgene plasmid #148814: pnEA-NpM-ScEap1p_123-150-GB1_AG
Purpose: Bacterial Expression of ScEap1p_123-150
Depositing lab: Elisa Izaurralde. Depositing organization: Max Planck Institute for Developmental Biology. Publication: Structural motifs in eIF4G and 4E-BPs modulate their binding to eIF4E to regulate translation initiation in yeast. Gruner S, Weber R, Peter D, Chung MY, Igreja C, Valkov E, Izaurralde E. Nucleic Acids Res. 2018 Jul 27;46(13):6893-6908. doi: 10.1093/nar/gky542. PubMed 30053226.
Backbone
  Vector backbone: Unknown
  Vector type: Bacterial Expression
Growth in bacteria
  Bacterial resistance: Ampicillin, 100 μg/mL
  Growth temperature: 37°C
  Growth strain: DH5alpha
  Copy number: Low Copy
Gene/Insert
  Gene/Insert name: ScEap1p_123-150
  Species: S. cerevisiae (budding yeast)
  Entrez Gene: EAP1 (a.k.a. YKL204W)
  Cloning method: Unknown
Terms and licenses: Academic/Nonprofit Terms; Industry Terms: Not Available to Industry
Depositor comments: Geneart clone of ScEAP1, codon optimized for Expression in E.coli. (sequence according to Uniprot.: P36041) Plasmids from this collection were made available to the research community and donated after the lab closed. Please note that the sequence provided by the depositing laboratory may be theoretical/predicted or based on Sanger sequencing results. There may be discrepancies between sequencing results obtained by Addgene and the depositor sequence. If an Addgene verified sequence is not available, please contact before placing your order to request that our lab fully sequence the plasmid.
How to cite: pnEA-NpM-ScEap1p_123-150-GB1_AG was a gift from Elisa Izaurralde (Addgene plasmid # 148814 ; http://n2t.net/addgene:148814 ; RRID:Addgene_148814)
